>Addgene plasmid #179668 | CMVTO-Fyn-nTVMVpmut-tevs-AP4-tevs-P3-cTVMVp | addgene full sequence | sequence record 355688 | Addgene NGS Result
TGCGGTGGGCTCTATGGAGATCTATCGATGTTCTGGGGATGCGGTGGGCTCTATGGCTTCTGAGGCGGAA
AGAACCAGCTGGGGCTCTAGGGGGTATCCCC
[124 nt withheld, positions 102-225]
C
[91 nt withheld, positions 227-317]
AGGGTGATGGTTCACGTACCTAGAAGTTCCTATTCCGAAGTTCCTATTCTCTAGAAAGTATAGGAACTTC
CTTGGCCAAAAAGCCTGAACTCACCGCGACGTCTGTCGAGAAGTTTCTGATCGAAAAGTTCGACAGCGTC
TCCGACCTGATGCAGCTCTCGGAGGGCGAAGAATCTCGTGCTTTCAGCTTCGATGTAGGAGGGCGTGGAT
ATGTCCTGCGGGTAAATAGCTGCGCCGATGGTTTCTACAAAGATCGTTATGTTTATCGGCACTTTGCATC
GGCCGCGCTCCCGATTCCGGAAGTGCTTGACATTGGGGAATTCAGCGAGAGCCTGACCTATTGCATCTCC
CGCCGTGCACAGGGTGTCACGTTGCAAGACCTGCCTGAAACCGAACTGCCCGCTGTTCTGCAGCCGGTCG
CGGAGGCCATGGATGCGATCGCTGCGGCCGATCTTAGCCAGACGAGCGGGTTCGGCCCATTCGGACCGCA
AGGAATCGGTCAATACACTACATGGCGTGATTTCATATGCGCGATTGCTGATCCCCATGTGTATCACTGG
CAAACTGTGATGGACGACACCGTCAGTGCGTCCGTCGCGCAGGCTCTCGATGAGCTGATGCTTTGGGCCG
AGGACTGCCCCGAAGTCCGGCACCTCGTGCACGCGGATTTCGGCTCCAACAATGTCCTGACGGACAATGG
CCGCATAACAGCGGTCATTGACTGGAGCGAGGCGATGTTCGGGGATTCCCAATACGAGGTCGCCAACATC
TTCTTCTGGAGGCCGTGGTTGGCTTGTATGGAGCAGCAGACGCGCTACTTCGAGCGGAGGCATCCGGAGC
TTGCAGGATCGCCGCGGCTCCGGGCGTATATGCTCCGCATTGGTCTTGACCAACTCTATCAGAGCTTGGT
TGACGGCAATTTCGATGATGCAGCTTGGGCGCAGGGTCGATGCGACGCAATCGTCCGATCCGGAGCCGGG
ACTGTCGGGCGTACACAAATCGCCCGCAGAAGCGCGGCCGTCTGGACCGATGGCTGTGTAGAAGTACTCG
CCGATAGTGGAAACCGACGCCCCAGCACTCGTCCGAGGGCAAAGGAATAGCACGTACTACGAGATTTCGA
TTCCACCGCCGCCTTCTATGAAAGGTTGGGCTTCGGAATCGTTTTCCGGGACGCCGGCTGGATGATCCTC
CAGCGCGGGGATCTCATGCTGGAGTTCTTCGCCCACCCCAACTTGTTTATTGCAGCTTATAATGGTTACA
AATAAAGCAATAGCATCACAAATTTCACAAATAAAGCATTTTTTTCACTGCATTCTAGTTGTGGTTTGTC
CAAACTCATCAATGTATCTTATCATGTCTGTATACCGTCGACCTCTAGCTAGAGCTTGGCGTAATCATGG
TCATAGCTGTTTCCTGTGTGAAATTGTTATCCGCTCACAATTCCACACAACATACGAGCCGGAAGCATAA
AGTGTAAAGCCTGGGGTGCCTAATGAGTGAGCTAACTCACATTAATTGCGTTGCGCTCACTGCCCGCTTT
CCAGTCGGGAAACCTGTCGTGCCAGCTGCATTAATGAATCGGCCAACGCGCGGGGAGAGGCGGTTTGCGT
ATTGGGCGCTCTTCCGCTTCCTCGCTCACTGACTCGCTGCGCTCGGTCGTTCGGCTGCGGCGAGCGGTAT
CAGCTCACTCAAAGGCGGTAATACGGTTATCCACAGAATCAGGGGATAACGCAGGAAAGAACATGTGAGC
AAAAGGCCAGCAAAAGGCCAGGAACCGTAAAAAGGCCGCGTTGCTGGCGTTTTTCCATAGGCTCCGCCCC
CCTGACGAGCATCACAAAAATCGACGCTCAAGTCAGAGGTGGCGAAACCCGACAGGACTATAAAGATACC
AGGCGTTTCCCCCTGGAAGCTCCCTCGTGCGCTCTCCTGTTCCGACCCTGCCGCTTACCGGATACCTGTC
CGCCTTTCTCCCTTCGGGAAGCGTGGCGCTTTCTCATAGCTCACGCTGTAGGTATCTCAGTTCGGTGTAG
GTCGTTCGCTCCAAGCTGGGCTGTGTGCACGAACCCCCCGTTCAGCCCGACCGCTGCGCCTTATCCGGTA
ACTATCGTCTTGAGTCCAACCCGGTAAGACACGACTTATCGCCACTGGCAGCAGCCACTGGTAACAGGAT
TAGCAGAGCGAGGTATGTAGGCGGTGCTACAGAGTTCTTGAAGTGGTGGCCTAACTACGGCTACACTAGA
AGAACAGTATTTGGTATCTGCGCTCTGCTGAAGCCAGTTACCTTCGGAAAAAGAGTTGGTAGCTCTTGAT
CCGGCAAACAAACCACCGCTGGTAGCGGTGGTTTTTTTGTTTGCAAGCAGCAGATTACGCGCAGAAAAAA
AGGATCTCAAGAAGATCCTTTGATCTTTTCTACGGGGTCTGACGCTCAGTGGAACGAAAACTCACGTTAA
GGGATTTTGGTCATGAGATTATCAAAAAGGATCTTCACCTAGATCCTTTTAAATTAAAAATGAAGTTTTA
AATCAATCTAAAGTATATATGAGTAAACTTGGTCTGACAGTTACCAATGCTTAATCAGTGAGGCACCTAT
CTCAGCGATCTGTCTATTTCGTTCATCCATAGTTGCCTGACTCCCCGTCGTGTAGATAACTACGATACGG
GAGGGCTTACCATCTGGCCCCAGTGCTGCAATGATACCGCGAGACCCACGCTCACCGGCTCCAGATTTAT
CAGCAATAAACCAGCCAGCCGGAAGGGCCGAGCGCAGAAGTGGTCCTGCAACTTTATCCGCCTCCATCCA
GTCTATTAATTGTTGCCGGGAAGCTAGAGTAAGTAGTTCGCCAGTTAATAGTTTGCGCAACGTTGTTGCC
ATTGCTACAGGCATCGTGGTGTCACGCTCGTCGTTTGGTATGGCTTCATTCAGCTCCGGTTCCCAACGAT
CAAGGCGAGTTACATGATCCCCCATGTTGTGCAAAAAAGCGGTTAGCTCCTTCGGTCCTCCGATCGTTGT
CAGAAGTAAGTTGGCCGCAGTGTTATCACTCATGGTTATGGCAGCACTGCATAATTCTCTTACTGTCATG
CCATCCGTAAGATGCTTTTCTGTGACTGGTGAGTACTCAACCAAGTCATTCTGAGAATAGTGTATGCGGC
GACCGAGTTGCTCTTGCCCGGCGTCAATACGGGATAATACCGCGCCACATAGCAGAACTTTAAAAGTGCT
CATCATTGGAAAACGTTCTTCGGGGCGAAAACTCTCAAGGATCTTACCGCTGTTGAGATCCAGTTCGATG
TAACCCACTCGTGCACCCAACTGATCTTCAGCATCTTTTACTTTCACCAGCGTTTCTGGGTGAGCAAAAA
CAGGAAGGCAAAATGCCGCAAAAAAGGGAATAAGGGCGACACGGAAATGTTGAATACTCATACTCTTCCT
TTTTCAATATTATTGAAGCATTTATCAGGGTTATTGTCTCATGAGCGGATACATATTTGAATGTATTTAG
AAAAATAAACAAATAGGGGTTCCGCGCACATTTCCCCGAAAAGTGCCACCTGACGTCGACGGATCGGGAG
ATCTCCCGATCCCCTATGGTGCACTCTCAGTACAATCTGCTCTGATGCCGCATAGTTAAGCCAGTATCTG
CTCCCTGCTTGTGTGTTGGAGGTCGCTGAGTAGTGCGCGAGCAAAATTTAAGCTACAACAAGGCAAGGCT
TGACCGACAATTGCATGAAGAATCTGCTTAGGGTTAGGCGTTTTGCGCTGCTTCGTACGGGCCAGATATA
CGCGTTGACATTGATTATTGACTAGTTATTAATAGTAATCAATTACGGGGTCATTAGTTCATAGCCCATA
TATGGAGTTCCGCGTTACATAACTTACGGTAAATGGCCCGCCTGGCTGACCGCCCAACGACCCCCGCCCA
TTGACGTCAATAATGACGTATGTTCCCATAGTAACGCCAATAGGGACTTTCCATTGACGTCAATGGGTGG
AGTATTTACGGTAAACTGCCCACTTGGCAGTACATCAAGTGTATCATATGCCAAGTACGCCCCCTATTGA
CGTCAATGACGGTAAATGGCCCGCCTGGCATTATGCCCAGTACATGACCTTATGGGACTTTCCTACTTGG
CAGTACATCTACGTATTAGTCATCGCTATTACCATGGTGATGCGGTTTTGGCAGTACATCAATGGGCGTG
GATAGCGGTTTGACTCACGGGGATTTCCAAGTCTCCACCCCATTGACGTCAATGGGAGTTTGTTTTGGCA
CCAAAATCAACGGGACTTTCCAAAATGTCGTAACAACTCCGCCCCATTGACGCAAATGGGCGGTAGGCGT
GTACGGTGGGAGGTCTATATAAGCAGAGCTCTCCCTATCAGTGATAGAGATCTCCCTATCAGTGATAGAG
ATCGTCGACGAGCTCGTTTAGTGAACCGTCAGATCGCCTGGAGACGCCATCCACGCTGTTTTGACCTCCA
TAGAAGACACCGGGACCGATCCAGCCTCCGGACTCTAGCGTTTAAACTTAAGCTTCGCCACCATGGGCTG
TGTGCAATGCAAAGACAAGGAGGCCACAAAGCTGACCGAAGAGAGAGATGGAAGCCTCAACCAGGGATCC
GGAGGTAGTAGTAAAGCCCTTCTCAAAGGTGTGCGAGATTTCAATCCCATATCCGCCTGTGTCTGCCTCC
TGGAAAATAGTTCAGACGGGCACAGCGAAAGGCTCTTTGGAATCGGCTTCGGGCCGTATATTATTGCTAA
TCAGAGGTTGTTCCGGCGCAACAACGGAGAGTTGACAATAAAGACCATGCACGGTGAATTTAAAGTGAAG
AATAGTACCCAACTCCAGATGAAACCAGTGGAGGGGAGGAACATTATTGTCATAAAAATGGCTAAAGATT
TCCCTCCTTTTCCACAAAAATTGAAATTCAGGCAACCTACAATCAAAGATCGCGTCTGCATGGTTTCTAC
GAATTTTCAGCAAAGTAGTGGCTCGAGTGAAAACCTTTACTTCCAATCAGGCTCGGGCGGCTCTTCACCC
GAGGACGAGCTTGCTGCTAATGAAGAGGAGTTGCAGCAAAATGAACAAAAGTTGGCTCAAATTAAGCAAA
AACTTCAAGCTATCAAATACGGTGGTGGAGGCAGTAGTGAGAACTTGTACTTCCAGAGTGGCTCGAGTGG
CAGCTCCCCGGAAGATGAGATCCAGCAACTGGAAGAAGAAATCGCTCAGCTGGAACAGAAAAACGCAGCG
CTGAAAGAGAAAAACCAGGCGCTGAAATACGGTAGTAGTGGCTCGAGTAAATCAGTCTCCTCCCTCGTGT
CCGAATCCTCTCACATCGTTCACAAGGAAGATACCAGTTTCTGGCAGCATTGGATTACCACAAAAGACGG
GCAGTGCGGCTCACCGCTGGTGTCTATCATTGACGGGAACATTCTGGGAATCCACTCCCTGACACACACC
ACTAACGGCTCAAACTATTTCGTTGAGTTCCCAGAGAAGTTCGTAGCTACATATCTGGACGCTGCGGACG
GCTGGTGCAAGAACTGGAAATTCAACGCGGACAAGATTTCATGGGGTAGTTTCACGCTTGTCGAAGACGC
GCCCGAGGACGACTTTATGGCGAAAAAAACCGTGGCTGCTATTATGGATAGCTAGCTCGAGGAGGGCCCG
AACAAAAACTCATCTCAGAAGAGGATCTGAATAGCGCCGTCGACCATCATCATAATCATCATTGAGTTTA
AACCCGCTGATCAGCCTCGACTGTGCCTTCTAGTTGCCAGCCATCTGTTGTTTGCCCCTCCCCCGTGCCT
TCCTTGACCCTGGAAGGTGCCACTCCCACTGTCCTTTCCTAATAAAATGAGGAAATTGCATCGCATTGTC
TGAGTAGGTGTCATTCTATTCTGGGGGGTGGGGTGGGGCAGGACAGCAAGGGGGAGGATTGGGAAGACAA
TAGCAGGCATGCTGGGGA
Features (pLannotate 1.2.2; 23 found; start..end, strand, type, name):
     33..56      +  polyA_signal   bGH poly(A) signal (fragment): bovine growth hormone polyadenylation signal
     60..81      +  promoter       SV40 promoter (fragment): SV40 enhancer and early promoter
    102..335     +  rep_origin     f1 ori (fragment) (sequence partly withheld): f1 bacteriophage origin of replication; arrow indicates direction of (+) strand synthesis
    340..387     +  protein_bind   FRT: FLP-mediated recombination occurs in the 8-bp core sequence TCTAGAAA (Turan and Bode, 2011). FLP recombinase from the Saccharomyces cerevisiae 2μ plasmid
    395..1417    +  CDS            HygR: aminoglycoside phosphotransferase from E. coli; aph(4)-Ia; confers resistance to hygromycin
   1427..1552    +  CDS            ble (fragment): BLE_KLEPN - Experimental evidence at protein level: Swiss-Prot protein existence level 1. Binding protein with a strong affinity to the bleomycin family of antibiotics. Binds to CL990; an antimitotic-antibiotic compound. From Klebsiella pneumoniae.
   1547..1668    +  polyA_signal   SV40 poly(A) signal: SV40 polyadenylation signal
   1741..1757    -  protein_bind   lac operator: The lac repressor binds to the lac operator to inhibit transcription in E. coli. This inhibition can be relieved by adding lactose or isopropyl-β-D-thiogalactopyranoside (IPTG). lac repressor encoded by lacI
   1765..1795    -  promoter       lac promoter: promoter for the E. coli lac operon
   1810..1831    -  protein_bind   CAP binding site: CAP binding activates transcription in the presence of cAMP. E. coli catabolite activator protein
   1844..1936    -  CDS            lacI (fragment): lac repressor; lacI; The lac repressor binds to the lac operator to inhibit transcription in E. coli. This inhibition can be relieved by adding lactose or isopropyl-β-D-thiogalactopyranoside (IPTG).
   2119..2707    -  rep_origin     ori: high-copy-number ColE1/pMB1/pBR322/pUC origin of replication
   2878..3738    -  CDS            AmpR: β-lactamase; bla; confers resistance to ampicillin, carbenicillin, and related antibiotics
   3739..3843    -  promoter       AmpR promoter: bla
   3902..3954    -  misc_feature   bom (fragment): basis of mobility region from pBR322
   4104..4483    +  enhancer       CMV enhancer: human cytomegalovirus immediate early enhancer
   4484..4687    +  promoter       CMV promoter: human cytomegalovirus (CMV) immediate early promoter
   4689..4708    +  promoter       PLtetO-1 promoter (fragment): modified phage lambda PL promoter with tet operator sites (Lutz and Bujard, 1997)
   4710..4729    +  promoter       PLtetO-1 promoter (fragment): modified phage lambda PL promoter with tet operator sites (Lutz and Bujard, 1997)
   4737..4770    +  promoter       TRE3GV promoter (fragment): 3rd-generation Tet-responsive promoter that can be activated by binding of Tet-On® 3G, optimized for retroviral and lentiviral vectors
   4860..4940    +  CDS            FYN (fragment): FYN_HUMAN - Experimental evidence at protein level: Swiss-Prot protein existence level 1. Non-receptor tyrosine-protein kinase that plays a role in many biological processes including regulation of cell growth and survival, cell adhesion, integrin-mediated signaling, cytoskeletal remodeling, cell motility, immune response and axon guidance. Inactive FYN is phosphorylated on its C-terminal tail within the catalytic domain. Following activation by PKA, the protein subsequently associates with PTK2/FAK1, allowing PTK2/FAK1 phosphorylation, activation and targeting to focal adhesions. Involved in
   4947..5966    +  CDS            POLG_TVMV (fragment): Experimental evidence at protein level: Swiss-Prot protein existence level 1. [Nuclear inclusion protein A]: has RNA-binding and proteolytic activities. From Tobacco vein mottling virus (TVMV).
   6078..17      +  polyA_signal   bGH poly(A) signal (across the origin): bovine growth hormone polyadenylation signal
