[The description below was written by a language model from this plasmid's Addgene catalogue record and pLannotate feature annotations shown in this document.]
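Description:
CMVTO-Fyn-nTVMVpmut-tevs-AP4-tevs-P3-cTVMVp is a 6.3 kb mammalian expression plasmid built on a CMVTO-FlpIn backbone. It is propagated in E. coli through a high-copy ColE1/pUC-type origin with ampicillin selection (AmpR under its own bla promoter). The backbone also carries a partial f1 origin and remnants of a lac promoter/operator region. An FRT site sits immediately upstream of a hygromycin resistance coding sequence that is followed by an SV40 poly(A) signal. No complete promoter is annotated ahead of HygR. This matches the Flp-In design, in which FLP-mediated recombination into a genomic FRT landing pad supplies the promoter, so that hygromycin resistance marks correct single-copy integration. The plasmid should also be usable for transient transfection.

The expression cassette consists of the CMV enhancer and promoter followed by short tet operator-like matches (annotated as PLtetO-1 and TRE3GV fragments). This corresponds to a "CMV-TO" promoter that is constitutive in ordinary cells and tetracycline/doxycycline-inducible in cells expressing the Tet repressor. It drives a synthetic open reading frame terminated by the bGH poly(A) signal. The frame begins with a short fragment of human FYN, which the record uses as a membrane-anchoring motif, and continues into sequence matching the tobacco vein mottling virus NIa protease (TVMVP). Going by the name and stated purpose, the protein is a "caged" C-terminal TVMVP half. A mutated N-terminal TVMVP fragment and the AP4 element are linked through TEV protease cleavage sites (tevs) to P3 and cTVMVp. AP4 and P3 are presumably heterodimerising coiled-coil peptides, although the record does not define them. Cleavage by TEV protease is intended to release the cage, making the membrane-bound cTVMVP half TEVP-inducible. The construct belongs to a toolkit for protease-controlled secretion and surface display of intercellular signals in engineered mammalian cells.
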