Addgene plasmid #179668: CMVTO-Fyn-nTVMVpmut-tevs-AP4-tevs-P3-cTVMVp
Purpose: Membrane-bound (Fyn) TEVP-inducible caged-cTVMVP
Depositing lab: Xiaojing Gao. Publication: Protease-controlled secretion and display of intercellular signals. Vlahos AE, Kang J, Aldrete CA, Zhu R, Chong LS, Elowitz MB, Gao XJ. Nat Commun. 2022 Feb 17;13(1):912. doi: 10.1038/s41467-022-28623-y. PubMed 35177637.
Backbone
  Vector backbone: CMVTO-FlpIn
  Vector type: Mammalian Expression
Growth in bacteria
  Bacterial resistance: Ampicillin, 100 μg/mL
  Growth temperature: 37°C
  Growth strain: DH5alpha
  Copy number: High Copy
Gene/Insert
  Gene/Insert name: Caged cTVMVP
  Species: Synthetic
Terms and licenses: Academic/Nonprofit Terms; Industry Terms: Not Available to Industry
How to cite: CMVTO-Fyn-nTVMVpmut-tevs-AP4-tevs-P3-cTVMVp was a gift from Xiaojing Gao (Addgene plasmid # 179668 ; http://n2t.net/addgene:179668 ; RRID:Addgene_179668)
